Addgene plasmid #180647: pLVX-mCherry-SPASTIN
Purpose: Lentiviral expression vector for SPASTIN. Used for generating cell lines. Has N-terminal mCherry tag. SPASTIN starts on M87. Dox-inducible. Internal ID: WISP20-43.
Depositing lab: Wesley Sundquist. Depositing organization: University of Utah. Publication: Comprehensive analysis of the human ESCRT-III-MIT domain interactome reveals new cofactors for cytokinetic abscission. Wenzel DM, Mackay DR, Skalicky JJ, Paine EL, Miller MS, Ullman KS, Sundquist WI. Elife. 2022 Sep 15;11:e77779. doi: 10.7554/eLife.77779. PubMed 36107470.
Backbone
  Vector backbone: pLVX
  Backbone manufacturer: Clontech
  Vector type: Mammalian Expression, Lentiviral
  Selectable markers: Puromycin
Growth in bacteria
  Bacterial resistance: Ampicillin, 100 μg/mL
  Growth temperature: 37°C
  Growth strain: NEB Stable
  Copy number: Unknown
Gene/Insert
  Gene/Insert name: SPASTIN
  Species: H. sapiens (human)
  Mutation: Starts at M87, has siRNA resistance to GAACAGUGUGAAAGAGCUA
  Tag / fusion protein: mCherry (N terminal on backbone)
Terms and licenses: Academic/Nonprofit Terms; Industry Terms: Not Available to Industry
Depositor comments: Read the preprint on bioRxiv: https://www.biorxiv.org/content/10.1101/2022.02.09.477148v1
How to cite: pLVX-mCherry-SPASTIN was a gift from Wesley Sundquist (Addgene plasmid # 180647 ; http://n2t.net/addgene:180647 ; RRID:Addgene_180647)
