[The description below was written by a language model from this plasmid's Addgene catalogue record and pLannotate feature annotations shown in this document.]
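Description:
pLVX-mCherry-SPASTIN is an HIV-1-based lentiviral expression plasmid built on the Clontech pLVX backbone, designed for doxycycline-inducible expression of a fluorescently tagged human spastin in mammalian cells. In bacteria it is maintained through a high-copy ColE1/pUC-type origin and an ampicillin resistance gene (β-lactamase). The viral portion is flanked by HIV-1 LTR sequences and carries the standard cis-acting elements needed for vector production and transduction: the Ψ packaging signal with an adjoining gag fragment, the Rev response element for Rev-dependent nuclear export of the genomic RNA, the cPPT/CTS, which aids nuclear import of the reverse-transcribed genome, and a WPRE that enhances transcript stability and expression. Short nef-derived annotations next to the LTRs are remnants of viral sequence rather than functional genes.

The payload is driven by the tight TRE promoter (seven tet operators upstream of a minimal CMV promoter), so transcription depends on a Tet transactivator. No transactivator is annotated on this plasmid, so it must presumably be supplied separately in the target cells. Downstream, mCherry is fused in frame to the N-terminus of SPAST. The spastin coding sequence begins at M87, so the first 86 residues of the full-length protein are absent. It also contains changes that make it resistant to a specific siRNA, which would allow depletion of endogenous spastin while the tagged transgene is still expressed. A separate mouse PGK promoter drives puromycin N-acetyltransferase, allowing selection of transduced cells. According to the record, the construct is used to generate cell lines, and it was deposited with a study of ESCRT-III–MIT domain interactions and cofactors in cytokinetic abscission.
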