Features (pLannotate 1.2.2; 24 found; start..end, strand, type, name):
    377..634     +  LTR            5' LTR (truncated): truncated 5' long terminal repeat (LTR) from HIV-1
    681..806     +  misc_feature   HIV-1 Ψ: packaging signal of human immunodeficiency virus type 1
    790..1128    +  CDS            HIV-1 gag (fragment): gag protein from human immunodeficiency virus 1; gag
   1303..1536    +  misc_feature   RRE: The Rev response element (RRE) of HIV-1 allows for Rev-dependent mRNA export from the nucleus to the cytoplasm.
   1913..2013    +  CDS            Rev (fragment): human immunodeficiency virus 1 (HIV-1) Rev protein; rev; enhances nuclear export of unspliced and incompletely spliced viral mRNAs
   2028..2143    +  misc_feature   cPPT/CTS: central polypurine tract and central termination sequence of HIV-1 (lacking the first T)
   2206..2520    +  promoter       tight TRE promoter: Tet-responsive promoter PTight, consisting of seven tet operator sequences followed by the minimal CMV promoter
   2540..3247    +  CDS            mCherry: mCherry is a basic (constitutively fluorescent) red fluorescent protein published in 2004, derived from Discosoma sp.. It is reported to be a very rapidly-maturing monomer with low acid sensitivity.
   3254..4843    +  CDS            SPAST (fragment): SPAST_HUMAN - Also known as ADPSP, FSP2, KIAA1083 From Homo sapiens (Human).
   4857..5203    +  promoter       PGK promoter (fragment): mouse phosphoglycerate kinase 1 promoter
   5196..5321    +  promoter       PGK promoter (fragment): mouse phosphoglycerate kinase 1 promoter
   5342..5941    +  CDS            PuroR: puromycin N-acetyltransferase; pac from Streptomyces alboniger; confers resistance to puromycin
   5958..6546    +  misc_feature   WPRE: woodchuck hepatitis virus posttranscriptional regulatory element
   6563..7081    +  CDS            nef (fragment): NEF_HV1BR - Experimental evidence at protein level: Swiss-Prot protein existence level 1. Extracellular Nef protein targets CD4(+) T-lymphocytes for apoptosis by interacting with CXCR4 surface receptors (PubMed:14990729). From Human immunodeficiency virus type 1 group M subtype B (isolate BRU/LAI) (HIV-1).
   7129..7386    +  LTR            5' LTR (truncated): truncated 5' long terminal repeat (LTR) from HIV-1
   7538..7554    -  protein_bind   lac operator: The lac repressor binds to the lac operator to inhibit transcription in E. coli. This inhibition can be relieved by adding lactose or isopropyl-β-D-thiogalactopyranoside (IPTG). lac repressor encoded by lacI
   7562..7592    -  promoter       lac promoter: promoter for the E. coli lac operon
   7607..7628    -  protein_bind   CAP binding site: CAP binding activates transcription in the presence of cAMP. E. coli catabolite activator protein
   7641..7733    -  CDS            lacI (fragment): lac repressor; lacI; The lac repressor binds to the lac operator to inhibit transcription in E. coli. This inhibition can be relieved by adding lactose or isopropyl-β-D-thiogalactopyranoside (IPTG).
   7916..8504    -  rep_origin     ori: high-copy-number ColE1/pMB1/pBR322/pUC origin of replication
   8675..9535    -  CDS            AmpR: β-lactamase; bla; confers resistance to ampicillin, carbenicillin, and related antibiotics
   9536..9640    -  promoter       AmpR promoter: bla
   9688..9822    +  polyA_signal   SV40 poly(A) signal: SV40 polyadenylation signal
   9989..329     +  CDS            nef (fragment) (across the origin): NEF_HV1BR - Experimental evidence at protein level: Swiss-Prot protein existence level 1. Extracellular Nef protein targets CD4(+) T-lymphocytes for apoptosis by interacting with CXCR4 surface receptors (PubMed:14990729). From Human immunodeficiency virus type 1 group M subtype B (isolate BRU/LAI) (HIV-1).
>Addgene plasmid #180647 | pLVX-mCherry-SPASTIN | addgene full sequence | sequence record 360020 | Addgene NGS Result
TGGAAGGGCTAATTCACTCCCAAAGAAGACAAGATATCCTTGATCTGTGGATCTACCACACACAAGGCTA
CTTCCCTGATTAGCAGAACTACACACCAGGGCCAGGGGTCAGATATCCACTGACCTTTGGATGGTGCTAC
AAGCTAGTACCAGTTGAGCCAGATAAGGTAGAAGAGGCCAATAAAGGAGAGAACACCAGCTTGTTACACC
CTGTGAGCCTGCATGGGATGGATGACCCGGAGAGAGAAGTGTTAGAGTGGAGGTTTGACAGCCGCCTAGC
ATTTCATCACGTGGCCCGAGAGCTGCATCCGGAGTACTTCAAGAACTGCTGATATCGAGCTTGCTACAAG
GGACTTTCCGCTGGGGACTTTCCAGGGAGGCGTGGCCTGGGCGGGACTGGGGAGTGGCGAGCCCTCAGAT
CCTGCATATAAGCAGCTGCTTTTTGCCTGTACTGGGTCTCTCTGGTTAGACCAGATCTGAGCCTGGGAGC
TCTCTGGCTAACTAGGGAACCCACTGCTTAAGCCTCAATAAAGCTTGCCTTGAGTGCTTCAAGTAGTGTG
TGCCCGTCTGTTGTGTGACTCTGGTAACTAGAGATCCCTCAGACCCTTTTAGTCAGTGTGGAAAATCTCT
AGCAGTGGCGCCCGAACAGGGACTTGAAAGCGAAAGGGAAACCAGAGGAGCTCTCTCGACGCAGGACTCG
GCTTGCTGAAGCGCGCACGGCAAGAGGCGAGGGGCGGCGACTGGTGAGTACGCCAAAAATTTTGACTAGC
GGAGGCTAGAAGGAGAGAGATGGGTGCGAGAGCGTCAGTATTAAGCGGGGGAGAATTAGATCGCGATGGG
AAAAAATTCGGTTAAGGCCAGGGGGAAAGAAAAAATATAAATTAAAACATATAGTATGGGCAAGCAGGGA
GCTAGAACGATTCGCAGTTAATCCTGGCCTGTTAGAAACATCAGAAGGCTGTAGACAAATACTGGGACAG
CTACAACCATCCCTTCAGACAGGATCAGAAGAACTTAGATCATTATATAATACAGTAGCAACCCTCTATT
GTGTGCATCAAAGGATAGAGATAAAAGACACCAAGGAAGCTTTAGACAAGATAGAGGAAGAGCAAAACAA
AAGTAAGACCACCGCACAGCAAGCGGCCGGCCGCTGATCTTCAGACCTGGAGGAGGAGATATGAGGGACA
ATTGGAGAAGTGAATTATATAAATATAAAGTAGTAAAAATTGAACCATTAGGAGTAGCACCCACCAAGGC
AAAGAGAAGAGTGGTGCAGAGAGAAAAAAGAGCAGTGGGAATAGGAGCTTTGTTCCTTGGGTTCTTGGGA
GCAGCAGGAAGCACTATGGGCGCAGCGTCAATGACGCTGACGGTACAGGCCAGACAATTATTGTCTGGTA
TAGTGCAGCAGCAGAACAATTTGCTGAGGGCTATTGAGGCGCAACAGCATCTGTTGCAACTCACAGTCTG
GGGCATCAAGCAGCTCCAGGCAAGAATCCTGGCTGTGGAAAGATACCTAAAGGATCAACAGCTCCTGGGG
ATTTGGGGTTGCTCTGGAAAACTCATTTGCACCACTGCTGTGCCTTGGAATGCTAGTTGGAGTAATAAAT
CTCTGGAACAGATTTGGAATCACACGACCTGGATGGAGTGGGACAGAGAAATTAACAATTACACAAGCTT
AATACACTCCTTAATTGAAGAATCGCAAAACCAGCAAGAAAAGAATGAACAAGAATTATTGGAATTAGAT
AAATGGGCAAGTTTGTGGAATTGGTTTAACATAACAAATTGGCTGTGGTATATAAAATTATTCATAATGA
TAGTAGGAGGCTTGGTAGGTTTAAGAATAGTTTTTGCTGTACTTTCTATAGTGAATAGAGTTAGGCAGGG
ATATTCACCATTATCGTTTCAGACCCACCTCCCAACCCCGAGGGGACCCGACAGGCCCGAAGGAATAGAA
GAAGAAGGTGGAGAGAGAGACAGAGACAGATCCATTCGATTAGTGAACGGATCTCGACGGTATCGCCTTT
AAAAGAAAAGGGGGGATTGGGGGGTACAGTGCAGGGGAAAGAATAGTAGACATAATAGCAACAGACATAC
AAACTAAAGAATTACAAAAACAAATTACAAAAATTCAAAATTTTCGGGTTTATTACAGGGACAGCAGAGA
TCCAGTTTATCGATGAGGCCCTTTCGTCTTCACTCGAGTTTACTCCCTATCAGTGATAGAGAACGTATGT
CGAGTTTACTCCCTATCAGTGATAGAGAACGATGTCGAGTTTACTCCCTATCAGTGATAGAGAACGTATG
TCGAGTTTACTCCCTATCAGTGATAGAGAACGTATGTCGAGTTTACTCCCTATCAGTGATAGAGAACGTA
TGTCGAGTTTATCCCTATCAGTGATAGAGAACGTATGTCGAGTTTACTCCCTATCAGTGATAGAGAACGT
ATGTCGAGGTAGGCGTGTACGGTGGGAGGCCTATATAAGCAGAGCTCGTTTAGTGAACCGTCAGATCGCC
TGGAGAAGGATCCGCCACCATGGTGAGCAAGGGCGAGGAGGATAACATGGCCATCATCAAGGAGTTCATG
CGCTTCAAGGTGCACATGGAGGGCTCCGTGAACGGCCACGAGTTCGAGATCGAGGGCGAGGGCGAGGGCC
GCCCCTACGAGGGCACCCAGACCGCCAAGCTGAAGGTGACCAAGGGTGGCCCCCTGCCCTTCGCCTGGGA
CATCCTGTCCCCTCAGTTCATGTACGGCTCCAAGGCCTACGTGAAGCACCCCGCCGACATCCCCGACTAC
TTGAAGCTGTCCTTCCCCGAGGGCTTCAAGTGGGAGCGCGTGATGAACTTCGAGGACGGCGGCGTGGTGA
CCGTGACCCAGGACTCCTCCCTGCAGGACGGCGAGTTCATCTACAAGGTGAAGCTGCGCGGCACCAACTT
CCCCTCCGACGGCCCCGTAATGCAGAAGAAGACCATGGGCTGGGAGGCCTCCTCCGAGCGGATGTACCCC
GAGGACGGCGCCCTGAAGGGCGAGATCAAGCAGAGGCTGAAGCTGAAGGACGGCGGCCACTACGACGCTG
AGGTCAAGACCACCTACAAGGCCAAGAAGCCCGTGCAGCTGCCCGGCGCCTACAACGTCAACATCAAGTT
GGACATCACCTCCCACAACGAGGACTACACCATCGTGGAACAGTACGAACGCGCCGAGGGCCGCCACTCC
ACCGGCGGCATGGACGAGCTGTACAAGGGATCCATGGCAGCCAAGAGGAGCTCCGGGGCCGCGCCAGCAC
CTGCCTCGGCCTCGGCCCCGGCGCCGGTGCCGGGCGGCGAGGCCGAGCGCGTCCGAGTCTTCCACAAACA
GGCCTTCGAGTACATCTCCATTGCCCTGCGCATCGATGAGGATGAGAAAGCAGGACAGAAGGAGCAAGCT
GTGGAATGGTATAAGAAAGGTATTGAAGAACTGGAAAAAGGAATAGCTGTTATAGTTACAGGACAAGGTG
AGCAATGCGAGCGAGCACGACGCCTTCAAGCTAAAATGATGACTAATTTGGTTATGGCCAAGGACCGCTT
ACAACTTCTAGAGAAGATGCAACCAGTTTTGCCATTTTCCAAGTCACAAACGGACGTCTATAATGACAGT
ACTAACTTGGCATGCCGCAATGGACATCTCCAGTCAGAAAGTGGAGCTGTTCCAAAAAGAAAAGACCCCT
TAACACACACTAGTAATTCACTGCCTCGTTCAAAAACAGTCATGAAAACTGGATCTGCAGGCCTTTCAGG
CCACCATAGAGCACCTAGTTACAGTGGTTTATCCATGGTTTCTGGAGTGAAACAGGGATCTGGTCCTGCT
CCTACCACTCATAAGGGTACTCCGAAAACAAATAGGACAAATAAACCTTCTACCCCTACAACTGCTACTC
GTAAGAAAAAAGACTTGAAGAATTTTAGGAATGTGGACAGCAACCTTGCTAACCTTATAATGAATGAAAT
TGTGGACAATGGAACAGCTGTTAAATTTGATGATATAGCTGGTCAAGACTTGGCAAAACAAGCATTGCAA
GAAATTGTTATTCTTCCTTCTCTGAGGCCTGAGTTGTTCACAGGGCTTAGAGCTCCTGCCAGAGGGCTGT
TACTCTTTGGTCCACCTGGGAATGGGAAGACAATGCTGGCTAAAGCAGTAGCTGCAGAATCGAATGCAAC
CTTCTTTAATATAAGTGCTGCAAGTTTAACTTCAAAATACGTGGGAGAAGGAGAGAAATTGGTGAGGGCT
CTTTTTGCTGTGGCTCGAGAACTTCAACCTTCTATAATTTTTATAGATGAAGTTGATAGCCTTTTGTGTG
AAAGAAGAGAAGGGGAGCACGATGCTAGTAGACGCCTAAAAACTGAATTTCTAATAGAATTTGATGGTGT
ACAGTCTGCTGGAGATGACAGAGTACTTGTAATGGGTGCAACTAATAGGCCACAAGAGCTTGATGAGGCT
GTTCTCAGGCGTTTCATCAAACGGGTATATGTGTCTTTACCAAATGAGGAGACAAGACTACTTTTGCTTA
AAAATCTGTTATGTAAACAAGGAAGTCCATTGACCCAAAAAGAACTAGCACAACTTGCTAGAATGACTGA
TGGATACTCAGGAAGTGACCTAACAGCTTTGGCAAAAGATGCAGCACTGGGTCCTATCCGAGAACTAAAA
CCAGAACAGGTGAAGAATATGTCTGCCAGTGAGATGAGAAATATTCGATTATCTGACTTCACTGAATCCT
TGAAAAAAATAAAACGCAGCGTCAGCCCTCAAACTTTAGAAGCGTACATACGTTGGAACAAGGACTTTGG
AGATACCACTGTTTAAGAATTCTACCGGGTAGGGGAGGCGCTTTTCCCAAGGCAGTCTGGAGCATGCGCT
TTAGCAGCCCCGCTGGGCACTTGGCGCTACACAAGTGGCCTCTGGCCTCGCACACATTCCACATCCACCG
GTAGGCGCCAACCGGCTCCGTTCTTTGGTGGCCCCTTCGCGCCACCTTCTACTCCTCCCCTAGTCAGGAA
GTTCCCCCCCGCCCCGCAGCTCGCGTCGTGCAGGACGTGACAAATGGAAGTAGCACGTCTCACTAGTCTC
GTGCAGATGGACAGCACCGCTGAGCAATGGAAGCGGGTAGGCCTTTGGGGCAGCGGCCAATAGCAGCTTT
GCTCCTTCGCTTTCTGGGCTCAGGGGCGGGCTCAGGGGCGGGGCGGGCGCCCGAAGGTCCTCCGGAGGCC
CGGCATTCTGCACGCTTCAAAAGCGCACGTCTGCCGCGCTGTTCTCCTCTTCCTCATCTCCGGGCCTTTC
GACCTGCAGCCCAAGCTTACCATGACCGAGTACAAGCCCACGGTGCGCCTCGCCACCCGCGACGACGTCC
CCAGGGCCGTACGCACCCTCGCCGCCGCGTTCGCCGACTACCCCGCCACGCGCCACACCGTCGATCCGGA
CCGCCACATCGAGCGGGTCACCGAGCTGCAAGAACTCTTCCTCACGCGCGTCGGGCTCGACATCGGCAAG
GTGTGGGTCGCGGACGACGGCGCCGCGGTGGCGGTCTGGACCACGCCGGAGAGCGTCGAAGCGGGGGCGG
TGTTCGCCGAGATCGGCCCGCGCATGGCCGAGTTGAGCGGTTCCCGGCTGGCCGCGCAGCAACAGATGGA
AGGCCTCCTGGCGCCGCACCGGCCCAAGGAGCCCGCGTGGTTCCTGGCCACCGTCGGCGTCTCGCCCGAC
CACCAGGGCAAGGGTCTGGGCAGCGCCGTCGTGCTCCCCGGAGTGGAGGCGGCCGAGCGCGCCGGGGTGC
CCGCCTTCCTGGAGACCTCCGCGCCCCGCAACCTCCCCTTCTACGAGCGGCTCGGCTTCACCGTCACCGC
CGACGTCGAGGTGCCCGAAGGACCGCGCACCTGGTGCATGACCCGCAAGCCCGGTGCCTGACGGGCGCGT
CTGGAACAATCAACCTCTGGATTACAAAATTTGTGAAAGATTGACTGGTATTCTTAACTATGTTGCTCCT
TTTACGCTATGTGGATACGCTGCTTTAATGCCTTTGTATCATGCTATTGCTTCCCGTATGGCTTTCATTT
TCTCCTCCTTGTATAAATCCTGGTTGCTGTCTCTTTATGAGGAGTTGTGGCCCGTTGTCAGGCAACGTGG
CGTGGTGTGCACTGTGTTTGCTGACGCAACCCCCACTGGTTGGGGCATTGCCACCACCTGTCAGCTCCTT
TCCGGGACTTTCGCTTTCCCCCTCCCTATTGCCACGGCGGAACTCATCGCCGCCTGCCTTGCCCGCTGCT
GGACAGGGGCTCGGCTGTTGGGCACTGACAATTCCGTGGTGTTGTCGGGGAAGCTGACGTCCTTTCCATG
GCTGCTCGCCTGTGTTGCCACCTGGATTCTGCGCGGGACGTCCTTCTGCTACGTCCCTTCGGCCCTCAAT
CCAGCGGACCTTCCTTCCCGCGGCCTGCTGCCGGCTCTGCGGCCTCTTCCGCGTCTTCGCCTTCGCCCTC
AGACGAGTCGGATCTCCCTTTGGGCCGCCTCCCCGCCTGGAATTAATTCTGCAGTCGAGACCTAGAAAAA
CATGGAGCAATCACAAGTAGCAATACAGCAGCTACCAATGCTGATTGTGCCTGGCTAGAAGCACAAGAGG
AGGAGGAGGTGGGTTTTCCAGTCACACCTCAGGTACCTTTAAGACCAATGACTTACAAGGCAGCTGTAGA
TCTTAGCCACTTTTTAAAAGAAAAGAGGGGACTGGAAGGGCTAATTCACTCCCAACGAAGACAAGATATC
CTTGATCTGTGGATCTACCACACACAAGGCTACTTCCCTGATTAGCAGAACTACACACCAGGGCCAGGGG
TCAGATATCCACTGACCTTTGGATGGTGCTACAAGCTAGTACCAGTTGAGCCAGATAAGGTAGAAGAGGC
CAATAAAGGAGAGAACACCAGCTTGTTACACCCTGTGAGCCTGCATGGGATGGATGACCCGGAGAGAGAA
GTGTTAGAGTGGAGGTTTGACAGCCGCCTAGCATTTCATCACGTGGCCCGAGAGCTGCATCCGGAGTACT
TCAAGAACTGCTGATATCGAGCTTGCTACAAGGGACTTTCCGCTGGGGACTTTCCAGGGAGGCGTGGCCT
GGGCGGGACTGGGGAGTGGCGAGCCCTCAGATCCTGCATATAAGCAGCTGCTTTTTGCCTGTACTGGGTC
TCTCTGGTTAGACCAGATCTGAGCCTGGGAGCTCTCTGGCTAACTAGGGAACCCACTGCTTAAGCCTCAA
TAAAGCTTGCCTTGAGTGCTTCAAGTAGTGTGTGCCCGTCTGTTGTGTGACTCTGGTAACTAGAGATCCC
TCAGACCCTTTTAGTCAGTGTGGAAAATCTCTAGCAGTAGTAGTTCATGTCATCTTATTATTCAGTATTT
ATAACTTGCAAAGAAATGAATATCAGAGAGTGAGAGGCCTTGACATTGCTAGCGTTTACCGTCGACCTCT
AGCTAGAGCTTGGCGTAATCATGGTCATAGCTGTTTCCTGTGTGAAATTGTTATCCGCTCACAATTCCAC
ACAACATACGAGCCGGAAGCATAAAGTGTAAAGCCTGGGGTGCCTAATGAGTGAGCTAACTCACATTAAT
TGCGTTGCGCTCACTGCCCGCTTTCCAGTCGGGAAACCTGTCGTGCCAGCTGCATTAATGAATCGGCCAA
CGCGCGGGGAGAGGCGGTTTGCGTATTGGGCGCTCTTCCGCTTCCTCGCTCACTGACTCGCTGCGCTCGG
TCGTTCGGCTGCGGCGAGCGGTATCAGCTCACTCAAAGGCGGTAATACGGTTATCCACAGAATCAGGGGA
TAACGCAGGAAAGAACATGTGAGCAAAAGGCCAGCAAAAGGCCAGGAACCGTAAAAAGGCCGCGTTGCTG
GCGTTTTTCCATAGGCTCCGCCCCCCTGACGAGCATCACAAAAATCGACGCTCAAGTCAGAGGTGGCGAA
ACCCGACAGGACTATAAAGATACCAGGCGTTTCCCCCTGGAAGCTCCCTCGTGCGCTCTCCTGTTCCGAC
CCTGCCGCTTACCGGATACCTGTCCGCCTTTCTCCCTTCGGGAAGCGTGGCGCTTTCTCATAGCTCACGC
TGTAGGTATCTCAGTTCGGTGTAGGTCGTTCGCTCCAAGCTGGGCTGTGTGCACGAACCCCCCGTTCAGC
CCGACCGCTGCGCCTTATCCGGTAACTATCGTCTTGAGTCCAACCCGGTAAGACACGACTTATCGCCACT
GGCAGCAGCCACTGGTAACAGGATTAGCAGAGCGAGGTATGTAGGCGGTGCTACAGAGTTCTTGAAGTGG
TGGCCTAACTACGGCTACACTAGAAGAACAGTATTTGGTATCTGCGCTCTGCTGAAGCCAGTTACCTTCG
GAAAAAGAGTTGGTAGCTCTTGATCCGGCAAACAAACCACCGCTGGTAGCGGTGGTTTTTTTGTTTGCAA
GCAGCAGATTACGCGCAGAAAAAAAGGATCTCAAGAAGATCCTTTGATCTTTTCTACGGGGTCTGACGCT
CAGTGGAACGAAAACTCACGTTAAGGGATTTTGGTCATGAGATTATCAAAAAGGATCTTCACCTAGATCC
TTTTAAATTAAAAATGAAGTTTTAAATCAATCTAAAGTATATATGAGTAAACTTGGTCTGACAGTTACCA
ATGCTTAATCAGTGAGGCACCTATCTCAGCGATCTGTCTATTTCGTTCATCCATAGTTGCCTGACTCCCC
GTCGTGTAGATAACTACGATACGGGAGGGCTTACCATCTGGCCCCAGTGCTGCAATGATACCGCGAGACC
CACGCTCACCGGCTCCAGATTTATCAGCAATAAACCAGCCAGCCGGAAGGGCCGAGCGCAGAAGTGGTCC
TGCAACTTTATCCGCCTCCATCCAGTCTATTAATTGTTGCCGGGAAGCTAGAGTAAGTAGTTCGCCAGTT
AATAGTTTGCGCAACGTTGTTGCCATTGCTACAGGCATCGTGGTGTCACGCTCGTCGTTTGGTATGGCTT
CATTCAGCTCCGGTTCCCAACGATCAAGGCGAGTTACATGATCCCCCATGTTGTGCAAAAAAGCGGTTAG
CTCCTTCGGTCCTCCGATCGTTGTCAGAAGTAAGTTGGCCGCAGTGTTATCACTCATGGTTATGGCAGCA
CTGCATAATTCTCTTACTGTCATGCCATCCGTAAGATGCTTTTCTGTGACTGGTGAGTACTCAACCAAGT
CATTCTGAGAATAGTGTATGCGGCGACCGAGTTGCTCTTGCCCGGCGTCAATACGGGATAATACCGCGCC
ACATAGCAGAACTTTAAAAGTGCTCATCATTGGAAAACGTTCTTCGGGGCGAAAACTCTCAAGGATCTTA
CCGCTGTTGAGATCCAGTTCGATGTAACCCACTCGTGCACCCAACTGATCTTCAGCATCTTTTACTTTCA
CCAGCGTTTCTGGGTGAGCAAAAACAGGAAGGCAAAATGCCGCAAAAAAGGGAATAAGGGCGACACGGAA
ATGTTGAATACTCATACTCTTCCTTTTTCAATATTATTGAAGCATTTATCAGGGTTATTGTCTCATGAGC
GGATACATATTTGAATGTATTTAGAAAAATAAACAAATAGGGGTTCCGCGCACATTTCCCCGAAAAGTGC
CACCTGACGTCGACGGATCGGGAGATCAACTTGTTTATTGCAGCTTATAATGGTTACAAATAAAGCAATA
GCATCACAAATTTCACAAATAAAGCATTTTTTTCACTGCATTCTAGTTGTGGTTTGTCCAAACTCATCAA
TGTATCTTATCATGTCTGGATCAACTGGATAACTCAAGCTAACCAAAATCATCCCAAACTTCCCACCCCA
TACCCTATTACCACTGCCAATTACCTGTGGTTTCATTTACTCTAAACCTGTGATTCCTCTGAATTATTTT
CATTTTAAAGAAATTGTATTTGTTAAATATGTACTACAAACTTAGTAGT
